>Addgene plasmid #87637 | UAS-myr::4xSNAPf | depositor full sequence | sequence record 174579 | Full Sequence
GACTCAGGTGGCACTTTTCGGGGAAATGTGCGCGGAACCCCTATTTGTTTATTTTTCTAAATACATTCAA
ATATGTATCCGCTCATGAGACAATAACCCTGATAAATGCTTCAATAATATTGAAAAAGGAAGAGTATGAG
TATTCAACATTTCCGTGTCGCCCTTATTCCCTTTTTTGCGGCATTTTGCCTTCCTGTTTTTGCTCACCCA
GAAACGCTGGTGAAAGTAAAAGATGCTGAAGATCAGTTGGGTGCACGAGTGGGTTACATCGAACTGGATC
TCAACAGCGGTAAGATCCTTGAGAGTTTTCGCCCCGAAGAACGTTTTCCAATGATGAGCACTTTTAAAGT
TCTGCTATGTGGCGCGGTATTATCCCGTATTGACGCCGGGCAAGAGCAACTCGGTCGCCGCATACACTAT
TCTCAGAATGACTTGGTTGAGTACTCACCAGTCACAGAAAAGCATCTTACGGATGGCATGACAGTAAGAG
AATTATGCAGTGCTGCCATAACCATGAGTGATAACACTGCGGCCAACTTACTTCTGACAACGATCGGAGG
ACCGAAGGAGCTAACCGCTTTTTTGCACAACATGGGGGATCATGTAACTCGCCTTGATCGTTGGGAACCG
GAGCTGAATGAAGCCATACCAAACGACGAGCGTGACACCACGATGCCTGTAGCAATGGCAACAACGTTGC
GCAAACTATTAACTGGCGAACTACTTACTCTAGCTTCCCGGCAACAATTAATAGACTGGATGGAGGCGGA
TAAAGTTGCAGGACCACTTCTGCGCTCGGCCCTTCCGGCTGGCTGGTTTATTGCTGATAAATCTGGAGCC
GGTGAGCGTGGGTCTCGCGGTATCATTGCAGCACTGGGGCCAGATGGTAAGCCCTCCCGTATCGTAGTTA
TCTACACGACGGGGAGTCAGGCAACTATGGATGAACGAAATAGACAGATCGCTGAGATAGGTGCCTCACT
GATTAAGCATTGGTAACTGTCAGACCAAGTTTACTCATATATACTTTAGATTGATTTAAAACTTCATTTT
TAATTTAAAAGGATCTAGGTGAAGATCCTTTTTGATAATCTCATGACCAAAATCCCTTAACGTGAGTTTT
CGTTCCACTGAGCGTCAGACCCCGTAGAAAAGATCAAAGGATCTTCTTGAGATCCTTTTTTTCTGCGCGT
AATCTGCTGCTTGCAAACAAAAAAACCACCGCTACCAGCGGTGGTTTGTTTGCCGGATCAAGAGCTACCA
ACTCTTTTTCCGAAGGTAACTGGCTTCAGCAGAGCGCAGATACCAAATACTGTTCTTCTAGTGTAGCCGT
AGTTAGGCCACCACTTCAAGAACTCTGTAGCACCGCCTACATACCTCGCTCTGCTAATCCTGTTACCAGT
GGCTGCTGCCAGTGGCGATAAGTCGTGTCTTACCGGGTTGGACTCAAGACGATAGTTACCGGATAAGGCG
CAGCGGTCGGGCTGAACGGGGGGTTCGTGCACACAGCCCAGCTTGGAGCGAACGACCTACACCGAACTGA
GATACCTACAGCGTGAGCTATGAGAAAGCGCCACGCTTCCCGAAGGGAGAAAGGCGGACAGGTATCCGGT
AAGCGGCAGGGTCGGAACAGGAGAGCGCACGAGGGAGCTTCCAGGGGGAAACGCCTGGTATCTTTATAGT
CCTGTCGGGTTTCGCCACCTCTGACTTGAGCGTCGATTTTTGTGATGCTCGTCAGGGGGGCGGAGCCTAT
GGAAAAACGCCAGCAACGCGGCCTTTTTACGGTTCCTGGCCTTTTGCTGGCCTTTTGCTCACATGTTACC
GTCGACGATGTAGGTCACGGTCTCGAAGCCGCGGTGCGGGTGCCAGGGCGTGCCCTTGGGCTCCCCGGGC
GCGTACTCCACCTCACCCATCTGGTCCATCATGATGAACGGGTCGAGGTGGCGGTAGTTGATCCCGGCGA
ACGCGCGGCGCACCGGGAAGCCCTCGCCCTCGAAACCGCTGGGCGCGGTGGTCACGGTGAGCACGGGACG
TGCGACGGCGTCGGCGGGTGCGGATACGCGGGGCAGCGTCAGCGGGTTCTCGACGGTCACGGCGGGCATG
TCGACAAGCCGAACATATGGGCGCGCCTAGTATGTATGTAAGTTAATAAAACCCATTTTTGCGGAAAGTA
GATAAAAAAAACATTTTTTTTTTTTACTGCACTGGATATCATTGAACTTATCTGATCAGTTTTAAATTTA
CTTCGATCCAAGGGTATTTGATGTACCAGGTTCTTTCGATTACCTCTCACTCAAAATGACATTCCACTCA
AAGTCAGCGCTGTTTGCCTCCTTCTCTGTCCACAGAAATATCGCCGTCTCTTTCGCCGCTGCGTCCGCTA
TCTCTTTCGCCACCGTTTGTAGCGTTACGTAGCGTCAATGTCCGCCTTCAGTTGCATTTTGTCAGCGGTT
TCGTGACGAAGCTCCAAGCGGTTTACGCCATCAATTAAACACAAAGTGCTGTGCCAAAACTCCTCTCGCT
TCTTATTTTTGTTTGTTTTTTGAGTGATTGGGGTGGTGATTGGTTTTGGGTGGGTAAGCAGGGGAAAGTG
TGAAAAATCCCGGCAATGGGCCAAGAGGATCAGGAGCTATTAATTCGCGGAGGCAGCAAACACCCATCTG
CCGAGCATCTGAACAATGTGAGTAGTACATGTGCATACATCTTAAGTTCACTTGATCTATAGGAACTGCG
ATTGCAACATCAAATTGTCTGCGGCGTGAGAACTGCGACCCACAAAAATCCCAAACCGCAATTGCACAAA
CAAATAGTGACACGAAACAGATTATTCTGGTAGCTGTTCTCGCTATATAAGACAATTTTTGAGATCATAT
CATGATCAAGACATCTAAAGGCATTCATTTTCGACTATATTCTTTTTTACAAAAAATATAACAACCAGAT
ATTTTAAGCTGATCCTAGATGCACAAAAAATAAATAAAAGTATAAACCTACTTCGTAGGATACTTCGGGG
TACTTTTTGTTCGGGGTTAGATGAGCATAACGCTTGTAGTTGATATTTGAGATCCCCTATCATTGCAGGG
TGACAGCGGAGCGGCTTCGCAGAGCTGCATTAACCAGGGCTTCGGGCAGGCCAAAAACTACGGCACGCTC
CGGCCACCCAGTCCGCCGGAGGACTCCGGTTCAGGGAGCGGCCAACTAGCCGAGAACCTCACCTATGCCT
GGCACAATATGGACATCTTTGGGGCGGTCAATCAGCCGGGCTCCGGATGGCGGCAGCTGGTCAACCGGAC
ACGCGGACTATTCTGCAACGAGCGACACATACCGGCGCCCAGGAAACATTTGCTCAAGAACGGTGAGTTT
CTATTCGCAGTCGGCTGATCTGTGTGAAATCTTAATAAAGGGTCCAATTACCAATTTGAAACTCAGTTTG
CGGCGTGGCCTATCCGGGCGAACTTTTGGCCGTGATGGGCAGTTCCGGTGCCGGAAAGACGACCCTGCTG
AATGCCCTTGCCTTTCGATCGCCGCAGGGCATCCAAGTATCGCCATCCGGGATGCGACTGCTCAATGGCC
AACCTGTGGACGCCAAGGAGATGCAGGCCAGGTGCGCCTATGTCCAGCAGGATGACCTCTTTATCGGCTC
CCTAACGGCCAGGGAACACCTGATTTTCCAAGCCATGGTGCGGATGCCACGACATCTGACCTATCGGCAG
CGAGTGGCCCGCGTGGATCAGGTGATCCAGGAGCTTTCGCTCAGCAAATGTCAGCACACGATCATCGGTG
TGCCCGGCAGGGTGAAAGGTCTGTCCGGCGGAGAAAGGAAGCGTCTGGCATTCGCCTCCGAGGCTCTAAC
CGATCCGCCGCTTCTGATCTGCGATGAGCCCACCTCCGGACTGGACTCCTTTACCGCCCACAGCGTCGTC
CAGGTGCTGAAGAAGCTGTCGCAGAAGGGCAAGACCGTCATCCTGACCATTCATCAGCCGTCTTCCGAGC
TGTTTGAGCTCTTTGACAAGATCCTTCTGATGGCCGAGGGCAGGGTAGCTTTCTTGGGCACTCCCAGCGA
AGCCGTCGACTTCTTTTCCTAGTGAGTTCGATGTGTTTATTAAGGGTATCTAGTATTACATAACATCTCA
ACTCCTATCCAGCGTGGGTGCCCAGTGTCCTACCAACTACAATCCGGCGGACTTTTACGTACAGGTGTTG
GCCGTTGTGCCCGGACGGGAGATCGAGTCCCGTGATCGGATCGCCAAGATATGCGACAATTTTGCCATTA
GCAAAGTAGCCCGGGATATGGAGCAGTTGTTGGCCACCAAAAATCTGGAGAAGCCACTGGAGCAGCCGGA
GAATGGGTACACCTACAAGGCCACCTGGTTCATGCAGTTCCGGGCGGTCCTGTGGCGATCCTGGCTGTCG
GTGCTCAAGGAACCACTCCTCGTAAAAGTGCGACTTATTCAGACAACGGTGAGTGGTTCCAGTGGAAACA
AATGATATAACGCTTACAATTCTTGGAAACAAATTCGCTAGATTTTAGATAGAATTGCCTGATTCCACAC
CCTTCTTAGTTTTTTTCAATGAGATGTATAGTTTATAGTTTTGCAGAAGATAAATAAATTTCATTTAACT
CGCGAATATTAATGAGATGCGAGTAACATTTTAATTTGCAGATGGTTGCCATCTTGATTGGCCTCATCTT
TTTGGGCCAACAACTCACGCAAGTGGGTGTGATGAATATCAACGGAGCCATCTTCCTCTTCCTGACCAAC
ATGACCTTTCAAAACGTCTTTGCCACGATAAATGTAAGTCATGTTTAGAATACATTTGCATTTCAATAAT
TTACTAACTTTCTAATGAATCGATTCGATTTAGGTGTTCACCTCAGAGCTGCCAGTTTTTATGAGGGAGG
CCCGAAGTCGACTTTATCGCTGTGACACATACTTTCTGGGCAAAACGATTGCCGAATTGCCGCTTTTTCT
CACAGTGCCACTGGTCTTCACGGCGATTGCCTATCCGATGATCGGACTGCGGGCCGGAGTGCTGCACTTC
TTCAACTGCCTGGCGCTGGTCACTCTGGTGGCCAATGTGTCAACGTCCTTCGGATATCTAATATCCTGCG
CCAGCTCCTCGACCTCGATGGCGCTGTCTGTGGGTCCGCCGGTTATCATACCATTCCTGCTCTTTGGCGG
CTTCTTCTTGAACTCGGGCTCGGTGCCAGTATACCTCAAATGGTTGTCGTACCTCTCATGGTTCCGTTAC
GCCAACGAGGGTCTGCTGATTAACCAATGGGCGGACGTGGAGCCGGGCGAAATTAGCTGCACATCGTCGA
ACACCACGTGCCCCAGTTCGGGCAAGGTCATCCTGGAGACGCTTAACTTCTCCGCCGCCGATCTGCCGCT
GGACTACGTGGGTCTGGCCATTCTCATCGTGAGCTTCCGGGTGCTCGCATATCTGGCTCTAAGACTTCGG
GCCCGACGCAAGGAGTAGCCGACATATATCCGAAATAACTGCTTGTTTTTTTTTTTTACCATTATTACCA
TCGTGTTTACTGTTTATTGCCCCCTCAAAAAGCTAATGTAATTATATTTGTGCCAATAAAAACAAGATAT
GACCTATAGAATACAAGTATTTCCCCTTCGAACATCCCCACAAGTAGACTTTGGATTTGTCTTCTAACCA
AAAGACTTACACACCTGCATACCTTACATCAAAAACTCGTTTATCGCTACATAAAACACCGGGATATATT
TTTTATATACATACTTTTCAAATCGCGCGCCCTCTTCATAATTCACCTCCACCACACCACGTTTCGTAGT
TGCTCTTTCGCTGTCTCCCACCCGCTCTCCGCAACACATTCACCTTTTGTTCGACGACCTTGGAGCGACT
GTCGTTAGTTCCGCGCGATTCGGTTCGCTCAAATGGTTCCGAGTGGTTCATTTCGTCTCAATAGAAATTA
GTAATAAATATTTGTATGTACAATTTATTTGCTCCAATATATTTGTATATATTTCCCTCACAGCTATATT
TATTCTAATTTAATATTATGACTTTTTAAGGTAATTTTTTGTGACCTGTTCGGAGTGATTAGCGTTACAA
TTTGAACTGAAAGTGACATCCAGTGTTTGTTCCTTGTGTAGATGCATCTCAAAAAAATGGTGGGCATAAT
AGTGTTGTTTATATATATCAAAAATAACAACTATAATAATAAGAATACATTTAATTTAGAAAATGCTTGG
ATTTCACTGGAACTAGGGCGCGCCTCCGGAACATAATGGTGCAGGGCGCTGACTTCCGCGTTTCCAGACT
TTACGAAACACGGAAACCGAAGACCATTCATGTTGTTGCTCAGGTCGCAGACGTTTTGCAGCAGCAGTCG
CTTCACGTTCGCTCGCGTATCGGTGATTCATTCTGCTAACCAGTAAGGCAACCCCGCCAGCCTAGCCGGG
TCCTCAACGACAGGAGCACGATCATGCGCACCCGTGGCCAGGGCCGCAAGCTTGCATGCCTGCAGGTCGG
AGTACTGTCCTCCGAGCGGAGTACTGTCCTCCGAGCGGAGTACTGTCCTCCGAGCGGAGTACTGTCCTCC
GAGCGGAGTACTGTCCTCCGAGCGGAGACTCTAGCCCTAGGGCATGCCTGCAGGTCGGAGTACTGTCCTC
CGAGCGGAGTACTGTCCTCCGAGCGGAGTACTGTCCTCCGAGCGGAGTACTGTCCTCCGAGCGGAGTACT
GTCCTCCGAGCGGAGACTCTAGCGCTAGCGACGTCGAGCGCCGGAGTATAAATAGAGGCGCTTCGTCTAC
GGAGCGACAATTCAATTCAAACAAGCAAAGTGAACACGTCGCTAAGCGAAAGCTAAGCAAATAAACAAGC
GCAGCTGAACAAGCTAAACAATCTGCAGTAAAGTGCAAGTTAAAGTGAATCAATTAAAAGTAACCAGCAA
CCAAGTAAATCAACTGCAACTACTGAAATCTGCCAAGAAGTAATTATTGAATACAAGAAGAGAACTCTGA
ATAATTACAAATTATATAACAAAATGGGCAACAAATGCTGCAGCAAGCGACAGGATCAGGAACTGGCACT
GGCCTATCCCACTGGGGGCTACAAGAAATCCGACTACACCTTTGGCCAGACGCACATCAACAGCAGCGGC
GGCGGCAACATGGGCGGCGTTCTTGGCCAGAAGCATAACAACGGTGGCTCGCTGGACTCGCGCTACACGC
CCGATCCCAATCATCGGGGTCCGTTGAAAATCGGCGGAAAGGGCGGCGTTGACATCATCAGACCACGCGT
GATGGACAAAGACTGCGAAATGAAGCGCACCACCCTGGATAGCCCTCTGGGCAAGCTGGAACTGTCTGGG
TGCGAACAGGGCCTGCACCGTATCATCTTCCTGGGCAAAGGAACATCTGCCGCCGACGCCGTGGAAGTGC
CTGCCCCAGCCGCCGTGCTGGGCGGACCAGAGCCACTGATGCAGGCCACCGCCTGGCTCAACGCCTACTT
TCACCAGCCTGAGGCCATCGAGGAGTTCCCTGTGCCAGCCCTGCACCACCCAGTGTTCCAGCAGGAGAGC
TTTACCCGCCAGGTGCTGTGGAAACTGCTGAAAGTGGTGAAGTTCGGAGAGGTCATCAGCTACAGCCACC
TCGCTGCCCTCGCCGGCAATCCAGCTGCTACAGCCGCCGTTAAAACCGCCCTGAGCGGAAATCCCGTGCC
CATTCTGATCCCCTGCCACCGGGTGGTGCAGGGCGACCTGGACGTGGGAGGCTACGAGGGCGGGCTCGCC
GTGAAAGAGTGGCTGCTGGCCCACGAGGGCCACAGACTGGGCAAGCCTGGGCTGGGTAGCGTAAGCGGTA
GTACAATGGACAAAGACTGCGAAATGAAGCGCACCACCCTGGATAGCCCTCTGGGCAAGCTGGAACTGTC
TGGGTGCGAACAGGGCCTGCACCGTATCATCTTCCTGGGCAAAGGAACATCTGCCGCCGACGCCGTGGAA
GTGCCTGCCCCAGCCGCCGTGCTGGGCGGACCAGAGCCACTGATGCAGGCCACCGCCTGGCTCAACGCCT
ACTTTCACCAGCCTGAGGCCATCGAGGAGTTCCCTGTGCCAGCCCTGCACCACCCAGTGTTCCAGCAGGA
GAGCTTTACCCGCCAGGTGCTGTGGAAACTGCTGAAAGTGGTGAAGTTCGGAGAGGTCATCAGCTACAGC
CACCTCGCTGCCCTCGCCGGCAATCCAGCTGCTACAGCCGCCGTTAAAACCGCCCTGAGCGGAAATCCCG
TGCCCATTCTGATCCCCTGCCACCGGGTGGTGCAGGGCGACCTGGACGTGGGAGGCTACGAGGGCGGGCT
CGCCGTGAAAGAGTGGCTGCTGGCCCACGAGGGCCACAGACTGGGCAAGCCTGGGCTGGGTGTAAGCGGT
AGCAGTACCATGGACAAAGACTGCGAAATGAAGCGCACCACCCTGGATAGCCCTCTGGGCAAGCTGGAAC
TGTCTGGGTGCGAACAGGGCCTGCACCGTATCATCTTCCTGGGCAAAGGAACATCTGCCGCCGACGCCGT
GGAAGTGCCTGCCCCAGCCGCCGTGCTGGGCGGACCAGAGCCACTGATGCAGGCCACCGCCTGGCTCAAC
GCCTACTTTCACCAGCCTGAGGCCATCGAGGAGTTCCCTGTGCCAGCCCTGCACCACCCAGTGTTCCAGC
AGGAGAGCTTTACCCGCCAGGTGCTGTGGAAACTGCTGAAAGTGGTGAAGTTCGGAGAGGTCATCAGCTA
CAGCCACCTCGCTGCCCTCGCCGGCAATCCAGCTGCTACAGCCGCCGTTAAAACCGCCCTGAGCGGAAAT
CCCGTGCCCATTCTGATCCCCTGCCACCGGGTGGTGCAGGGCGACCTGGACGTGGGAGGCTACGAGGGCG
GGCTCGCCGTGAAAGAGTGGCTGCTGGCCCACGAGGGCCACAGACTGGGCAAGCCTGGGCTGGGTTCGGT
TGGTAGTAGTAGCACGATGGACAAAGACTGCGAAATGAAGCGCACCACCCTGGATAGCCCTCTGGGCAAG
CTGGAACTGTCTGGGTGCGAACAGGGCCTGCACCGTATCATCTTCCTGGGCAAAGGAACATCTGCCGCCG
ACGCCGTGGAAGTGCCTGCCCCAGCCGCCGTGCTGGGCGGACCAGAGCCACTGATGCAGGCCACCGCCTG
GCTCAACGCCTACTTTCACCAGCCTGAGGCCATCGAGGAGTTCCCTGTGCCAGCCCTGCACCACCCAGTG
TTCCAGCAGGAGAGCTTTACCCGCCAGGTGCTGTGGAAACTGCTGAAAGTGGTGAAGTTCGGAGAGGTCA
TCAGCTACAGCCACCTCGCTGCCCTCGCCGGCAATCCAGCTGCTACAGCCGCCGTTAAAACCGCCCTGAG
CGGAAATCCCGTGCCCATTCTGATCCCCTGCCACCGGGTGGTGCAGGGCGACCTGGACGTGGGAGGCTAC
GAGGGCGGGCTCGCCGTGAAAGAGTGGCTGCTGGCCCACGAGGGCCACAGACTGGGCAAGCCTGGGCTGG
GTTAGTGACTCGAGACTAGTTAATCTAGAATGAATCGTTTTTAAAATAACAAATCAATTGTTTTATAATA
TTCGTACGATTCTTTGATTATGTAATAAAATGTGATCATTAGGAAGATTACGAAAAATATAAAAAATATG
AGTTCTGTGTGTATAACAAATGCTGTAAACGCCACAATTGTGTTTGTTGCAAATAAACCCATGATTATTT
GATTAAAATTGTTGTTTTCTTTGTTCATAGACAATAGTGTGTTTTGCCTAAACGTGTACTGCATAAACTC
CATGCGAGTGTATAGCGAGCTAGTGGCTAACGCTTGCCCCACCAAAGTAGATTCGTCAAAATCCTCAATT
TCATCACCCTCCTCCAAGTTTAACATTTGGCCGTCGGAATTAACTTCTAAAGATGCCACATAATCTAATA
AATGAAATAGAGATTCAAACGTGGCGTCATCGTCCGTTTCGACCATTTCCGAAAAGAACTCGGGCATAAA
CTCTATGATTTCTCTGGACGTGGTGTTGTCGAAACTCTCAAAGTACGCAGTCAGGAACGTGCGCGACATG
TCGTCGGGAAACTCGCGCGGAAACATGTTGTTGTAACCGAACGGGTCCCATAGCGCCAAAACCAAATCTG
CCAGCGTCAATAGAATGAGCACGATGCCGACAATGGAGCTGGCTTGGATAGCGATTCGAGTTAACGGTTA
ATGTCATGATAATAATGGTTTCTTA
Features (pLannotate 1.2.2; 16 found; start..end, strand, type, name):
     31..135     +  promoter       AmpR promoter: bla
    136..996     +  CDS            AmpR: β-lactamase; bla; confers resistance to ampicillin, carbenicillin, and related antibiotics
   1167..1755    +  rep_origin     ori: high-copy-number ColE1/pMB1/pBR322/pUC origin of replication
   1842..1911    +  protein_bind   attB: attB site for the φC31 integrase (Groth et al., 2000) phage φC31 integrase
   2127..6246    +  gene           mini-white: white; This modified version of the white gene lacks part of the first intron.
   6251..6406    +  CDS            YPB1_ECOLX (fragment): Protein predicted: Swiss-Prot protein existence level 4. From Escherichia coli.
   6488..6509    -  misc_feature   MCS (fragment): pUC18/19 multiple cloning site
   6508..6602    +  protein_bind   5X UAS: five tandem copies of the "ScaI site" 17-mer CGGAGTACTGTCCTCCG, an upstream activating sequence (UAS) that efficiently binds yeast Gal4 (Webster et al., 1988; Pfeiffer et al., 2010) GAL4
   6636..6730    +  protein_bind   5X UAS: five tandem copies of the "ScaI site" 17-mer CGGAGTACTGTCCTCCG, an upstream activating sequence (UAS) that efficiently binds yeast Gal4 (Webster et al., 1988; Pfeiffer et al., 2010) GAL4
   6761..6999    +  promoter       hsp70 promoter: Drosophila melanogaster hsp70Bb promoter
   7024..7278    +  CDS            Src64B (fragment): SRC64_DROME - Also known as Src1. Experimental evidence at protein level: Swiss-Prot protein existence level 1. May play a role in the development of neural tissue and smooth muscle. From Drosophila melanogaster (Fruit fly).
   7282..7827    +  CDS            SNAP-tag®: human O6-alkylguanine-DNA-alkyltransferase variant that forms covalent bonds with benzylguanine derivatives fast-reacting variant, optimized for mammalian expression
   7846..8391    +  CDS            SNAP-tag®: human O6-alkylguanine-DNA-alkyltransferase variant that forms covalent bonds with benzylguanine derivatives fast-reacting variant, optimized for mammalian expression
   8410..8955    +  CDS            SNAP-tag®: human O6-alkylguanine-DNA-alkyltransferase variant that forms covalent bonds with benzylguanine derivatives fast-reacting variant, optimized for mammalian expression
   8977..9522    +  CDS            SNAP-tag®: human O6-alkylguanine-DNA-alkyltransferase variant that forms covalent bonds with benzylguanine derivatives fast-reacting variant, optimized for mammalian expression
   9564..10214   -  CDS            P74 (fragment): PIF0_NPVAC - Experimental evidence at protein level: Swiss-Prot protein existence level 1. Plays an essential role for oral infectivity of occlusion- derived virus (ODV) and functions also in host midgut attachment and fusion by binding to a specific host receptor. From Autographa californica nuclear polyhedrosis virus (AcMNPV).
