[The description below was written by a language model from this plasmid's Addgene catalogue record and pLannotate feature annotations shown in this document.]
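Description:
UAS-myr::4xSNAPf is a Drosophila transgenesis and insect expression plasmid built on the pJFRC81 backbone, made to generate flies that express a membrane-targeted, fourfold SNAP chemical tag under GAL4 control. In bacteria it is maintained as a high-copy plasmid through a ColE1/pUC-type origin and selected with ampicillin via the bla gene and its promoter. For fly work it carries a φC31 attB site, which allows integrase-mediated insertion into a genomic attP landing site. It also carries the mini-white gene, whose eye-colour rescue marks transformants.

The expression cassette begins with two blocks of five GAL4-binding UAS repeats (ten sites in all) placed upstream of the Drosophila hsp70Bb promoter, so transcription depends on GAL4 supplied by a driver line. The synthetic open reading frame, assembled by Gibson cloning, starts with an N-terminal fragment of Drosophila Src64B, which presumably provides the myristoylation signal denoted "myr" and anchors the protein to membranes. This is followed by four tandem copies of the fast-reacting SNAPf variant of SNAP-tag, an engineered human O6-alkylguanine-DNA alkyltransferase that bonds covalently to benzylguanine-derivatised substrates such as fluorescent dyes. Multiplying the tag should increase the number of dye-binding sites per molecule, in keeping with the sensitivity aim of the second-generation chemical tagging work it comes from.

Downstream, the annotation detects an antisense fragment of the AcMNPV baculovirus p74 gene. This probably reflects a viral 3′ UTR/terminator region, although the record does not label it as such. The short E. coli protein and multiple cloning site fragments appear to be backbone remnants.
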