Addgene plasmid #87637: UAS-myr::4xSNAPf
Purpose: For creating drosophila transgenics expressing UAS-myr4x::SNAPf
Depositing lab: Gregory Jefferis. Depositing organization: MRC Laboratory of Molecular Biology. Publication: Second-Generation Drosophila Chemical Tags: Sensitivity, Versatility, and Speed. Sutcliffe B, Ng J, Auer TO, Pasche M, Benton R, Jefferis GS, Cachero S. Genetics. 2017 Apr;205(4):1399-1408. doi: 10.1534/genetics.116.199281. Epub 2017 Feb 16. PubMed 28209589.
Backbone
  Vector backbone: pJFRC81
  Vector type: Insect Expression
Growth in bacteria
  Bacterial resistance: Ampicillin, 100 μg/mL
  Growth temperature: 37°C
  Growth strain: DH5alpha
  Copy number: High Copy
Gene/Insert
  Gene/Insert name: myr::4xSNAPf
  Species: Synthetic
  Cloning method: Gibson Cloning
Terms and licenses: Academic/Nonprofit Terms; Industry Terms: Not Available to Industry
Depositor comments: GenBank accession number: KY511546
How to cite: UAS-myr::4xSNAPf was a gift from Gregory Jefferis (Addgene plasmid # 87637 ; http://n2t.net/addgene:87637 ; RRID:Addgene_87637)
