>Addgene plasmid #87637 | UAS-myr::4xSNAPf | addgene partial sequence | sequence record 174578 | Addgene Partial NGS Result
ACGCAGTCAGGAACGTGCGCGACATGTCGTCGGGAAACTCGCGCGGAAACATGTTGTTGTAACCGAACGG
GTCCCATAGCGCCAAAACCAAATCTGCCAGCGTCAATAGAATGAGCACGATGCCGACAATGGAGCTGGCT
TGGATAGCGATTCGAGTTAACGGTTAATGTCATGATAATAATGGTTTCTTAGACTCAGGTGGCACTTTTC
GGGGAAATGTGCGCGGAACCCCTATTTGTTTATTTTTCTAAATACATTCAAATATGTATCCGCTCATGAG
ACAATAACCCTGATAAATGCTTCAATAATATTGAAAAAGGAAGAGTATGAGTATTCAACATTTCCGTGTC
GCCCTTATTCCCTTTTTTGCGGCATTTTGCCTTCCTGTTTTTGCTCACCCAGAAACGCTGGTGAAAGTAA
AAGATGCTGAAGATCAGTTGGGTGCACGAGTGGGTTACATCGAACTGGATCTCAACAGCGGTAAGATCCT
TGAGAGTTTTCGCCCCGAAGAACGTTTTCCAATGATGAGCACTTTTAAAGTTCTGCTATGTGGCGCGGTA
TTATCCCGTATTGACGCCGGGCAAGAGCAACTCGGTCGCCGCATACACTATTCTCAGAATGACTTGGTTG
AGTACTCACCAGTCACAGAAAAGCATCTTACGGATGGCATGACAGTAAGAGAATTATGCAGTGCTGCCAT
AACCATGAGTGATAACACTGCGGCCAACTTACTTCTGACAACGATCGGAGGACCGAAGGAGCTAACCGCT
TTTTTGCACAACATGGGGGATCATGTAACTCGCCTTGATCGTTGGGAACCGGAGCTGAATGAAGCCATAC
CAAACGACGAGCGTGACACCACGATGCCTGTAGCAATGGCAACAACGTTGCGCAAACTATTAACTGGCGA
ACTACTTACTCTAGCTTCCCGGCAACAATTAATAGACTGGATGGAGGCGGATAAAGTTGCAGGACCACTT
CTGCGCTCGGCCCTTCCGGCTGGCTGGTTTATTGCTGATAAATCTGGAGCCGGTGAGCGTGGGTCTCGCG
GTATCATTGCAGCACTGGGGCCAGATGGTAAGCCCTCCCGTATCGTAGTTATCTACACGACGGGGAGTCA
GGCAACTATGGATGAACGAAATAGACAGATCGCTGAGATAGGTGCCTCACTGATTAAGCATTGGTAACTG
TCAGACCAAGTTTACTCATATATACTTTAGATTGATTTAAAACTTCATTTTTAATTTAAAAGGATCTAGG
TGAAGATCCTTTTTGATAATCTCATGACCAAAATCCCTTAACGTGAGTTTTCGTTCCACTGAGCGTCAGA
CCCCGTAGAAAAGATCAAAGGATCTTCTTGAGATCCTTTTTTTCTGCGCGTAATCTGCTGCTTGCAAACA
AAAAAACCACCGCTACCAGCGGTGGTTTGTTTGCCGGATCAAGAGCTACCAACTCTTTTTCCGAAGGTAA
CTGGCTTCAGCAGAGCGCAGATACCAAATACTGTTCTTCTAGTGTAGCCGTAGTTAGGCCACCACTTCAA
GAACTCTGTAGCACCGCCTACATACCTCGCTCTGCTAATCCTGTTACCAGTGGCTGCTGCCAGTGGCGAT
AAGTCGTGTCTTACCGGGTTGGACTCAAGACGATAGTTACCGGATAAGGCGCAGCGGTCGGGCTGAACGG
GGGGTTCGTGCACACAGCCCAGCTTGGAGCGAACGACCTACACCGAACTGAGATACCTACAGCGTGAGCT
ATGAGAAAGCGCCACGCTTCCCGAAGGGAGAAAGGCGGACAGGTATCCGGTAAGCGGCAGGGTCGGAACA
GGAGAGCGCACGAGGGAGCTTCCAGGGGGAAACGCCTGGTATCTTTATAGTCCTGTCGGGTTTCGCCACC
TCTGACTTGAGCGTCGATTTTTGTGATGCTCGTCAGGGGGGCGGAGCCTATGGAAAAACGCCAGCAACGC
GGCCTTTTTACGGTTCCTGGCCTTTTGCTGGCCTTTTGCTCACATGTTACCGTCGACGATGTAGGTCACG
GTCTCGAAGCCGCGGTGCGGGTGCCAGGGCGTGCCCTTGGGCTCCCCGGGCGCGTACTCCACCTCACCCA
TCTGGTCCATCATGATGAACGGGTCGAGGTGGCGGTAGTTGATCCCGGCGAACGCGCGGCGCACCGGGAA
GCCCTCGCCCTCGAAACCGCTGGGCGCGGTGGTCACGGTGAGCACGGGACGTGCGACGGCGTCGGCGGGT
GCGGATACGCGGGGCAGCGTCAGCGGGTTCTCGACGGTCACGGCGGGCATGTCGACAAGCCGAACATATG
GGCGCGCCTAGTATGTATGTAAGTTAATAAAACCCATTTTTGCGGAAAGTAGATAAAAAAAACATTTTTT
TTTTTTACTGCACTGGATATCATTGAACTTATCTGATCAGTTTTAAATTTACTTCGATCCAAGGGTATTT
GATGTACCAGGTTCTTTCGATTACCTCTCACTCAAAATGACATTCCACTCAAAGTCAGCGCTGTTTGCCT
CCTTCTCTGTCCACAGAAATATCGCCGTCTCTTTCGCCGCTGCGTCCGCTATCTCTTTCGCCACCGTTTG
TAGCGTTACGTAGCGTCAATGTCCGCCTTCAGTTGCATTTTGTCAGCGGTTTCGTGACGAAGCTCCAAGC
GGTTTACGCCATCAATTAAACACAAAGTGCTGTGCCAAAACTCCTCTCGCTTCTTATTTTTGTTTGTTTT
TTGAGTGATTGGGGTGGTGATTGGTTTTGGGTGGGTAAGCAGGGGAAAGTGTGAAAAATCCCGGCAATGG
GCCAAGAGGATCAGGAGCTATTAATTCGCGGAGGCAGCAAACACCCATCTGCCGAGCATCTGAACAATGT
GAGTAGTACATGTGCATACATCTTAAGTTCACTTGATCTATAGGAACTGCGATTGCAACATCAAATTGTC
TGCGGCGTGAGAACTGCGACCCACAAAAATCCCAAACCGCAATTGCACAAACAAATAGTGACACGAAACA
GATTATTCTGGTAGCTGTTCTCGCTATATAAGACAATTTTTGAGATCATATCATGATCAAGACATCTAAA
GGCATTCATTTTCGACTATATTCTTTTTTACAAAAAATATAACAACCAGATATTTTAAGCTGATCCTAGA
TGCACAAAAAATAAATAAAAGTATAAACCTACTTCGTAGGATACTTCGGGGTACTTTTTGTTCGGGGTTA
GATGAGCATAACGCTTGTAGTTGATATTTGAGATCCCCTATCATTGCAGGGTGACAGCGGAGCGGCTTCG
CAGAGCTGCATTAACCAGGGCTTCGGGCAGGCCAAAAACTACGGCACGCTCCGGCCACCCAGTCCGCCGG
AGGACTCCGGTTCAGGGAGCGGCCAACTAGCCGAGAACCTCACCTATGCCTGGCACAATATGGACATCTT
TGGGGCGGTCAATCAGCCGGGCTCCGGATGGCGGCAGCTGGTCAACCGGACACGCGGACTATTCTGCAAC
GAGCGACACATACCGGCGCCCAGGAAACATTTGCTCAAGAACGGTGAGTTTCTATTCGCAGTCGGCTGAT
CTGTGTGAAATCTTAATAAAGGGTCCAATTACCAATTTGAAACTCAGTTTGCGGCGTGGCCTATCCGGGC
GAACTTTTGGCCGTGATGGGCAGTTCCGGTGCCGGAAAGACGACCCTGCTGAATGCCCTTGCCTTTCGAT
CGCCGCAGGGCATCCAAGTATCGCCATCCGGGATGCGACTGCTCAATGGCCAACCTGTGGACGCCAAGGA
GATGCAGGCCAGGTGCGCCTATGTCCAGCAGGATGACCTCTTTATCGGCTCCCTAACGGCCAGGGAACAC
CTGATTTTCCAAGCCATGGTGCGGATGCCACGACATCTGACCTATCGGCAGCGAGTGGCCCGCGTGGATC
AGGTGATCCAGGAGCTTTCGCTCAGCAAATGTCAGCACACGATCATCGGTGTGCCCGGCAGGGTGAAAGG
TCTGTCCGGCGGAGAAAGGAAGCGTCTGGCATTCGCCTCCGAGGCTCTAACCGATCCGCCGCTTCTGATC
TGCGATGAGCCCACCTCCGGACTGGACTCCTTTACCGCCCACAGCGTCGTCCAGGTGCTGAAGAAGCTGT
CGCAGAAGGGCAAGACCGTCATCCTGACCATTCATCAGCCGTCTTCCGAGCTGTTTGAGCTCTTTGACAA
GATCCTTCTGATGGCCGAGGGCAGGGTAGCTTTCTTGGGCACTCCCAGCGAAGCCGTCGACTTCTTTTCC
TAGTGAGTTCGATGTGTTTATTAAGGGTATCTAGTATTACATAACATCTCAACTCCTATCCAGCGTGGGT
GCCCAGTGTCCTACCAACTACAATCCGGCGGACTTTTACGTACAGGTGTTGGCCGTTGTGCCCGGACGGG
AGATCGAGTCCCGTGATCGGATCGCCAAGATATGCGACAATTTTGCCATTAGCAAAGTAGCCCGGGATAT
GGAGCAGTTGTTGGCCACCAAAAATCTGGAGAAGCCACTGGAGCAGCCGGAGAATGGGTACACCTACAAG
GCCACCTGGTTCATGCAGTTCCGGGCGGTCCTGTGGCGATCCTGGCTGTCGGTGCTCAAGGAACCACTCC
TCGTAAAAGTGCGACTTATTCAGACAACGGTGAGTGGTTCCAGTGGAAACAAATGATATAACGCTTACAA
TTCTTGGAAACAAATTCGCTAGATTTTAGATAGAATTGCCTGATTCCACACCCTTCTTAGTTTTTTTCAA
TGAGATGTATAGTTTATAGTTTTGCAGAAGATAAATAAATTTCATTTAACTCGCGAATATTAATGAGATG
CGAGTAACATTTTAATTTGCAGATGGTTGCCATCTTGATTGGCCTCATCTTTTTGGGCCAACAACTCACG
CAAGTGGGTGTGATGAATATCAACGGAGCCATCTTCCTCTTCCTGACCAACATGACCTTTCAAAACGTCT
TTGCCACGATAAATGTAAGTCATGTTTAGAATACATTTGCATTTCAATAATTTACTAACTTTCTAATGAA
TCGATTCGATTTAGGTGTTCACCTCAGAGCTGCCAGTTTTTATGAGGGAGGCCCGAAGTCGACTTTATCG
CTGTGACACATACTTTCTGGGCAAAACGATTGCCGAATTGCCGCTTTTTCTCACAGTGCCACTGGTCTTC
ACGGCGATTGCCTATCCGATGATCGGACTGCGGGCCGGAGTGCTGCACTTCTTCAACTGCCTGGCGCTGG
TCACTCTGGTGGCCAATGTGTCAACGTCCTTCGGATATCTAATATCCTGCGCCAGCTCCTCGACCTCGAT
GGCGCTGTCTGTGGGTCCGCCGGTTATCATACCATTCCTGCTCTTTGGCGGCTTCTTCTTGAACTCGGGC
TCGGTGCCAGTATACCTCAAATGGTTGTCGTACCTCTCATGGTTCCGTTACGCCAACGAGGGTCTGCTGA
TTAACCAATGGGCGGACGTGGAGCCGGGCGAAATTAGCTGCACATCGTCGAACACCACGTGCCCCAGTTC
GGGCAAGGTCATCCTGGAGACGCTTAACTTCTCCGCCGCCGATCTGCCGCTGGACTACGTGGGTCTGGCC
ATTCTCATCGTGAGCTTCCGGGTGCTCGCATATCTGGCTCTAAGACTTCGGGCCCGACGCAAGGAGTAGC
CGACATATATCCGAAATAACTGCTTGTTTTTTTTTTTTACCATTATTACCATCGTGTTTACTGTTTATTG
CCCCCTCAAAAAGCTAATGTAATTATATTTGTGCCAATAAAAACAAGATATGACCTATAGAATACAAGTA
TTTCCCCTTCGAACATCCCCACAAGTAGACTTTGGATTTGTCTTCTAACCAAAAGACTTACACACCTGCA
TACCTTACATCAAAAACTCGTTTATCGCTACATAAAACACCGGGATATATTTTTTATATACATACTTTTC
AAATCGCGCGCCCTCTTCATAATTCACCTCCACCACACCACGTTTCGTAGTTGCTCTTTCGCTGTCTCCC
ACCCGCTCTCCGCAACACATTCACCTTTTGTTCGACGACCTTGGAGCGACTGTCGTTAGTTCCGCGCGAT
TCGGTTCGCTCAAATGGTTCCGAGTGGTTCATTTCGTCTCAATAGAAATTAGTAATAAATATTTGTATGT
ACAATTTATTTGCTCCAATATATTTGTATATATTTCCCTCACAGCTATATTTATTCTAATTTAATATTAT
GACTTTTTAAGGTAATTTTTTGTGACCTGTTCGGAGTGATTAGCGTTACAATTTGAACTGAAAGTGACAT
CCAGTGTTTGTTCCTTGTGTAGATGCATCTCAAAAAAATGGTGGGCATAATAGTGTTGTTTATATATATC
AAAAATAACAACTATAATAATAAGAATACATTTAATTTAGAAAATGCTTGGATTTCACTGGAACTAGGGC
GCGCCTCCGGAACATAATGGTGCAGGGCGCTGACTTCCGCGTTTCCAGACTTTACGAAACACGGAAACCG
AAGACCATTCATGTTGTTGCTCAGGTCGCAGACGTTTTGCAGCAGCAGTCGCTTCACGTTCGCTCGCGTA
TCGGTGATTCATTCTGCTAACCAGTAAGGCAACCCCGCCAGCCTAGCCGGGTCCTCAACGACAGGAGCAC
GATCATGCGCACCCGTGGCCAGGGCCGCAAGCTTGCATGCCTGCAGGTCGGAGTACTGTCCTCCGAGCGG
AGTACTGTCCTCCGAGCGGAGTACTGTCCTCCGAGCGGAGTACTGTCCTCCGAGCGGAGTACTGTCCTCC
GAGCGGAGACTCTAGCCCTAGGGCATGCCTGCAGGTCGGAGTACTGTCCTCCGAGCGGAGTACTGTCCTC
CGAGCGGAGTACTGTCCTCCGAGCGGAGTACTGTCCTCCGAGCGGAGTACTGTCCTCCGAGCGGAGACTC
TAGCGCTAGCGACGTCGAGCGCCGGAGTATAAATAGAGGCGCTTCGTCTACGGAGCGACAATTCAATTCA
AACAAGCAAAGTGAACACGTCGCTAAGCGAAAGCTAAGCAAATAAACAAGCGCAGCTGAACAAGCTAAAC
AATCTGCAGTAAAGTGCAAGTTAAAGTGAATCAATTAAAAGTAACCAGCAACCAAGTAAATCAACTGCAA
CTACTGAAATCTGCCAAGAAGTAATTATTGAATACAAGAAGAGAACTCTGAATAATTACAAATTATATAA
CAAAATGGGCAACAAATGCTGCAGCAAGCGACAGGATCAGGAACTGGCACTGGCCTATCCCACTGGGGGC
TACAAGAAATCCGACTACACCTTTGGCCAGACGCACATCAACAGCAGCGGCGGCGGCAACATGGGCGGCG
TTCTTGGCCAGAAGCATAACAACGGTGGCTCGCTGGACTCGCGCTACACGCCCGATCCCAATCATCGGGG
TCCGTTGAAAATCGGCGGAAAGGGCGGCGTTGACATCATCAGACCACGCGTGATGGACAAAGACTGCGAA
ATGAAGCGCACCACCCTGGATAGCCCTCTGGGCAAGCTGGAACTGTCTGGGTGCGAACAGGGCCTGCACC
GTATCATCTTCCTGGGCAAAGGAACATCTGCCGCCGACGCCGTGGAAGTGCCTGCCCCAGCCGCCGTGCT
GGGCGGACCAGAGCC
